Addgene plasmid #19687: pGC219
Depositing lab: Jane Hubbard. Depositing organization: NYU Grossman School of Medicine. Publication: A "FLP-Out" system for controlled gene expression in Caenorhabditis elegans. Voutev R, Hubbard EJ. Genetics. 2008 Sep;180(1):103-19. doi: 10.1534/genetics.108.090274. PubMed 18723890.
Backbone
  Vector backbone: pGC247
  Vector type: Worm Expression ; FLP/FRT
Growth in bacteria
  Bacterial resistance: Ampicillin, 100 μg/mL
  Growth temperature: 37°C
  Growth strain: DH5alpha
  Copy number: High Copy
Gene/Insert
  Gene/Insert name: Phlh-12<iA-4xNLS-GFP::let-858(3’)<iA-hlh-12(R15K)::let-858(3’)-(Cbr)unc-119(+)
  Species: C. elegans (nematode)
  Cloning method: Restriction Enzyme
  Sequencing primers: 5′ M13R
Terms and licenses: Academic/Nonprofit Terms; Industry Terms: Not Available to Industry
Depositor comments: Sequence mismatches between Addgene sequence and depositor sequence do not affect function.
How to cite: pGC219 was a gift from Jane Hubbard (Addgene plasmid # 19687 ; http://n2t.net/addgene:19687 ; RRID:Addgene_19687)
