[The description below was written by a language model from this plasmid's Addgene catalogue record and pLannotate feature annotations shown in this document.]
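Description:
pGC219 is a C. elegans expression plasmid of the "FLP-Out" type, built on the pGC247 backbone and propagated in E. coli as a high-copy plasmid. The feature table for the 12,245-nt depositor sequence shows a ColE1/pUC-type origin and an ampicillin resistance gene with its bla promoter. It also shows remnants of a pUC lac promoter/operator region and multiple cloning site. For selection in worms, the plasmid carries an unc-119(+) rescue marker, which the insert name specifies as the C. briggsae (Cbr) gene. The automated annotation matched it to the C. elegans protein by homology. Such a marker is commonly used to identify transgenic animals by rescue of the unc-119 mutant phenotype.

According to the insert name, the hlh-12 promoter is followed by a first cassette encoding 4xNLS-GFP with the let-858 3' end, and then by a second cassette encoding hlh-12(R15K), also with a let-858 3' end. The "<" symbols in the name appear to correspond to the two annotated FRT sites, which lie in the same orientation and flank the GFP coding sequence. The region between attB1 and attB2 upstream of the first FRT is presumably the promoter, although the table does not label it. The hlh-12(R15K) coding sequence is likewise unannotated. Short rop and bom fragments appear after each cassette and may simply be spurious matches within the repeated 3' regions.

In this design, cells in which the hlh-12 promoter is active express nuclear-localized GFP. The upstream terminator keeps the downstream gene silent. FLP recombinase excises the FRT-flanked GFP cassette, placing the mutant hlh-12 under the promoter's control. Expression can thus be switched on in a controlled way, with loss of GFP marking the switch. The depositor notes that sequence mismatches with the repository's sequence do not affect function.
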