Features (pLannotate 1.2.2; 20 found; start..end, strand, type, name):
      1..30      -  misc_feature   MCS (fragment): pUC18/19 multiple cloning site
     77..101     +  protein_bind   attB1: mutant version of attB; recombination site for the Gateway® BP reaction BP Clonase™
   4077..4101    -  protein_bind   attB2: mutant version of attB; recombination site for the Gateway® BP reaction BP Clonase™
   4111..4158    -  protein_bind   FRT: FLP-mediated recombination occurs in the 8-bp core sequence TCTAGAAA (Turan and Bode, 2011). FLP recombinase from the Saccharomyces cerevisiae 2μ plasmid
   4396..5256    +  CDS            sg25: sg25 is a basic (constitutively fluorescent) green fluorescent protein published in 1997, derived from Aequorea victoria.
   5754..5789    +  CDS            rop (fragment): Rop protein, which maintains plasmids at low copy number; rop
   5891..5990    +  misc_feature   bom (fragment): basis of mobility region from pBR322
   6065..6112    -  protein_bind   FRT: FLP-mediated recombination occurs in the 8-bp core sequence TCTAGAAA (Turan and Bode, 2011). FLP recombinase from the Saccharomyces cerevisiae 2μ plasmid
   6187..6207    +  protein_bind   attB4: mutant version of attB; core recombination site for the Gateway® BP reaction BP Clonase™
   7545..7580    +  CDS            rop (fragment): Rop protein, which maintains plasmids at low copy number; rop
   7682..7781    +  misc_feature   bom (fragment): basis of mobility region from pBR322
   8662..8679    -  misc_feature   P element 5' end (fragment): No description available
   8790..9632    +  CDS            unc-119: UN119_CAEEL - Experimental evidence at protein level: Swiss-Prot protein existence level 1. Myristoyl-binding protein that acts as a cargo adapter: specifically binds the myristoyl moiety of a subset of N-terminally myristoylated proteins and is required for their localization. Plays a key role in ciliary membrane localization of proteins. Required for the establishment or function of the nervous system. From Caenorhabditis elegans.
   9996..10100   +  promoter       AmpR promoter: bla
  10101..10961   +  CDS            AmpR: β-lactamase; bla; confers resistance to ampicillin, carbenicillin, and related antibiotics
  11132..11720   +  rep_origin     ori: high-copy-number ColE1/pMB1/pBR322/pUC origin of replication
  11903..11995   +  CDS            lacI (fragment): lac repressor; lacI; The lac repressor binds to the lac operator to inhibit transcription in E. coli. This inhibition can be relieved by adding lactose or isopropyl-β-D-thiogalactopyranoside (IPTG).
  12008..12029   +  protein_bind   CAP binding site: CAP binding activates transcription in the presence of cAMP. E. coli catabolite activator protein
  12044..12074   +  promoter       lac promoter: promoter for the E. coli lac operon
  12078..12100   +  protein_bind   lac operator (fragment): The lac repressor binds to the lac operator to inhibit transcription in E. coli. This inhibition can be relieved by adding lactose or isopropyl-β-D-thiogalactopyranoside (IPTG). lac repressor encoded by lacI
>Addgene plasmid #19687 | pGC219 | depositor full sequence | sequence record 9319 | Author sequence
AAGCTTGCATGCCTGCAGGTCGACTCTAGACCGCGGTTTTGGCGCGGATCCACTAGTTCTAGCTTCAAAA
GCATCAACAAGTTTGTACAAAAAAGCAGGCTGCGGCGAGGTCGGCGGTACGGGCGAAGAACTTGCGAGAC
AGGCGGATGATTGAGGCTTCACACTGAAAATGGAAAGTTAAGCTAAGAATTAAGCAGATGTTTCGAAAAA
TATTCAAAAATACAATTTGAACTAGACAGTAGACCTAAGATTGAAAAGTTCTGATTTTCAGGTGGTCTCG
AAATAAACATTGGTACTTAAAACATGTGTTTGCAAATGTATAGGGTGTCACTAAAGTTTTGTGTCTCAGA
ATGTAGTTTTGTGACTTCACTGCCATTGGTACGAGTCATCTCACCATAGTTCCAAGAGCAGTTGGAAGCT
TTTGACAGACGTTCGAGTAGAGTCCGTCAACAGCGTGAGAGTGAAGAGCCTCTTGGTTTTGAGCAAAGAA
GTGCTCGACAGCTTTACAGTTTTCACATCCCAACATAACCTTCTCTGACATGGCCATTTCTACGAGAGCT
GGAAATTGAAAAATTACAGGATTTCAGATGATCGATTAACTTACCATTTTCCTTCTTTTCGCATGAATGC
ATCATTGTGCAGATTCCTCTTCCATCAAATTGATTGTAAGTCAAGAAAAGCACAGTTGACATATACATAT
GAACAAAGTCATTGCATCCATCTGTCCAGTTGGCAACCATCTTATTGCAGGCAACTGTTTGGATGTCATC
AGCTGTTCCTTGCTGAAAATATAAACCTTTTAAAACTGCTTCCAACATACTTTTACATTTTCTTTTCAAT
ACATGCAGTGGTTATTGAAATTTGCAACACAATTTTCTACTGCACTTACTCTCTTATCAATGAATTCCTG
AAGAAGAGCATCAGCGGAAAGTGTGCACTCGAAGCAAGACATAAGCTCCTCTCCGTTGCTTGTCTTCACC
ATTCCCATAGACTTCCACATCTCAGATGCTGGTTGTTTCGGAGCTTCACGAGCAGCTGGCTTGGATGTAG
CAGAGCAGAGTCCCATGTTTGAGCACATAAGTTCCTTTTCGGTGAACATATCCTTCATCTCGGTCATAAG
ATCTGGAATGACGGAGGAGACAAAGATGTTGCATGCCTTGTGGGCTTTTCCGGCGCTCTTGCAGACAAAG
CGTTGAAGGGTAGATTTGACCTGAAACTTGAGATAATTTTACCGTTCTTCCTGCAAAATTTAACTCACTG
CATAGGTAGTAAATTCATCCCCAACGAGTTTTCCGATCTGTGCAGTTGATGCCTGACATTCGTCACAAAC
TTCTTGTCTCTATAAAAATTAATTGAAAATTAAAAATTAATCTCCCAAAATGACAAACCATAATGTTATC
ATTAGCTACGATGGCCTCTGATTTCTTCAAGTAAAGCATGGCAAGACGAGCAAGTGGTGAGAATTGAGAT
TCACCGCACATTTGGAGCTTTGAGCATACAGCGGAGGTGTCAGCCTGAAAATTCAGAGTACTCTCTGAAA
AAATGTCGTAAACCTACCAAGTATGGAGCAAGTTTGTAGGCGATGAAGTCAAGTTTGTCAAGAGTCTTTG
AGCAGTCAGATTGATGAGATGTACCTACGCAGAGCATTGAAAGAGAAACCTTCAGTTGAGCCATCTTCAT
GCGATCCTTAGAAGCATCAATGAAGTTTTGAACCATCTGAAATTTGTTTACTTTATAGTAGTAACATTTA
GTTCTCTGAATATAATTACTTACCGATTTGCATGATTCACATGGAGATGGAGCAGATTGTGCTCCAAGAG
CCAAAGCTGCCAGCACGGCGAAGACAAAAATGGATTTCATTACTGCAATTTCAAATTTATTTGAAATAAT
TTGTAAGAAATTAATGGGAAACTATGAAGAAAACTGTGCGAAAAATGAAGCGGAAAACTGAAAACACGTG
TTACTCGGTGCTCCTTTTATCACCTCTTATCAGTGTGCTCCTCCGACGTGTGCCTCTAATCTGATTTATC
AGGTAATTTATGGTGAAGCCCACTATACAACACTAGAGTATGACCCGGTTTTTGATTGTTGTTAACACGA
GGAAACTTCAAAAAAATACAAAAATTCCACGAAATTGTTTATCACAGGTAATTGAAAAAGTCATCATTGT
GCTCACTGAAGCTTGAAAAAAAAAGAGCAAAAATTAGAGCAATGTGGTATGCGACGTTGGTGAGAGAACG
TTCAAGGAAATATGCAGATACTGGTTTTTATGGAAATTTTCACAGCGTTATTTTCCGGTGCTTCATAAAT
TTGAAACAGTCTGAGTGACACTTTGGCACTCATTCAGTACTCTATGAGAACCAACATACTTCGTTTTACC
TTTCTAGAAATTTAAAACATTTCGATAATTTTTCTGCAACTGCCGAATGGTCTAGTCGACATCTCATCTC
ATTTTTCAACTACTATAACTTTTTAGACTTTTTATAAGAAAGCCAGTAATGTCGTAAGCTTTACAATTTT
CAACTTGTGGATAAATAATTGTGAACTTTTTCAAAATAACAAGCGCAATAACTTCAAATCCACATAATGA
CATACCACGTTTCCTCTACTTGTTCAATAGTCTCACACTGATACTGAGAAGTCTTACGTTTCAGAAAGGT
TGGTAGAGTTGCCATTAAAAACTTCAATGTGCTCGAAATGCTGATAAATTTTGGAAAGTTCTGTGTGTTT
TTTTACTTTTAAACGGTGTCGAATGAAGGTTTTGTAAAACATCGATTGTTTTTGCCACTAATAAGGTATG
TTTTCATTGTCCATAAGTTATTGATCAACTTTCAATTTTTCTGATAGTTCAGCAATGTTGTAGCTATTTG
TCATGAAAATGATTTATTCTTTAAACAGTTTATCAGTTATCAGCAAGCAGAGAAATGAAGAAGTTTGATG
TTTTCAGGTCTAGCAGTTCATCTGGAATATTTTAATTAAAATCGAGCATTCGAATACCCAAACTCACAGC
CTGACTGAATTTGTTTTGGCTTGCAAGGACTGCGGTCAAACTGACAAATCTTGGAGCAACAGATGACATG
ATTTGTTGACACTGAAAATTGAGATTTAAGCTTTAGAACATTAAAAAAAACTAATAAAAACTTACACTTG
GTTGGAAGAATGATAATAATCCAGAGCAGAAAGTCTCAGTCAGTGAGTTTTCGAAGAATTTCTCCATGGC
ACTTCCAACAAGGTTTGAGCTCAAATATGTTTCCAATTCCATCATTTTCGGACATTTTTCAGCTTGAATC
TCTTGGAATGTGAAATCACGAAGTGGGGCAACTGAAAAATAGTCGGTCGATTATTGGACACCTCATTATT
ACAGCAAACCTGAACTTGCTGGACAACACTTGTTAGCTAGACAAACTCCTTGTGGAGTTGCCTGTTCAAC
TGTCATCTGAATAACAGTTGGGAGATATAAATCCAAGAAATCAATACATGAATCAGTCATGTTGGCTGTG
ACAATCTTGTAGCATGCGAAATCACGGACATCATCGGAAAGTTTCTTCTGAAATCACTAGAGGTGAATCA
TTTAAAAATTTGTTTTGGTGTAGGTGATTGAAATAAACAAATACACAGTTGGATTGTTGTTTTTATGTTA
CGAAACTATTTTAATTGTTTTTGCAATAAACTTACTCTGTTAGTGATCATGTCTGTTTGCATGTCTTCAA
CAACAAACTTGCATTCGAAACAGGACATGGCGAGAGTCTGAAAAATGGGAGTGTATTGCTTCTATTCAAA
TTTTGAAAAATAAGAAACCACATCAAATTCCCTTTTTCTTGCAAAATAACAACGAAATCTCTTTCCATCT
ATAAACTTATGAGCAATATCATCATGTTCCAATTATTTACCGACTTTGTCTCGACAATGTCAGTAGAAGG
GTAACATGTGTGAAGCAGGTGGCTGTTGGGACGGCACACGATTCCTTTTTTAGATGGTAAAGGGTCAGTT
ACATCTGTCATTTTCTTTTCATTACTCAACTCCTACTTGGCTCACAACTCGTCATTTTTTATAGCGTCAT
CTTACACAATTTTATTACCCAGCTTTCTTGTACAAAGTGGTTGATGCTCTGAAGTTCCTATACTTTCTAG
AGAATAGGAACTTCGGAATAGGAACTTCAAGATCCCCGGGTATGTTTCGAATGATACTAACATAACATAG
AACATTTTCAGGAGCTCAGAAAAAATGACTGCTCCAAAGAAGAAGCGTAAGGTACCGGCAGAAAAAATGA
CTGCTCCAAAGAAGAAGCGTAAGGTACCGGCAGAAAAAATGACTGCTCCAAAGAAGAAGCGTAAGGTACC
GGCAGAAAAAATGACTGCTCCAAAGAAGAAGCGTAAGGTACCGGTAGAAAAAATGAGTAAAGGAGAAGAA
CTTTTCACTGGAGTTGTCCCAATTCTTGTTGAATTAGATGGTGATGTTAATGGGCACAAATTTTCTGTCA
GTGGAGAGGGTGAAGGTGATGCAACATACGGAAAACTTACCCTTAAATTTATTTGCACTACTGGAAAACT
ACCTGTTCCATGGGTAAGTTTAAACATATATATACTAACTAACCCTGATTATTTAAATTTTCAGCCAACA
CTTGTCACTACTTTCTGTTATGGTGTTCAATGCTTCTCGAGATACCCAGATCATATGAAACGGCATGACT
TTTTCAAGAGTGCCATGCCCGAAGGTTATGTACAGGAAAGAACTATATTTTTCAAAGATGACGGGAACTA
CAAGACACGTAAGTTTAAACAGTTCGGTACTAACTAACCATACATATTTAAATTTTCAGGTGCTGAAGTC
AAGTTTGAAGGTGATACCCTTGTTAATAGAATCGAGTTAAAAGGTATTGATTTTAAAGAAGATGGAAACA
TTCTTGGACACAAATTGGAATACAACTATAACTCACACAATGTATACATCATGGCAGACAAACAAAAGAA
TGGAATCAAAGTTGTAAGTTTAAACATGATTTTACTAACTAACTAATCTGATTTAAATTTTCAGAACTTC
AAAATTAGACACAACATTGAAGATGGAAGCGTTCAACTAGCAGACCATTATCAACAAAATACTCCAATTG
GCGATGGCCCTGTCCTTTTACCAGACAACCATTACCTGTCCACACAATCTGCCCTTTCGAAAGATCCCAA
CGAAAAGAGAGACCACATGGTCCTTCTTGAGTTTGTAACAGCTGCTGGGATTACACATGGCATGGACGAA
CTATACAAAAGCCCACAAGCTTTGGAATTCGCTAGCCGGCCATACAAGTAATCCGGATGATCGACGCCAA
CGTCGTTGAATTTTCAAATTTTAAATACTGAATATTTGTTTTTTTTCCTATTATTTATTTATTCTCTTTG
TGTTTTTTTTCTTGCTTTCTAAAAAATTAATTCAATCCAAATCTAAACATGAGCGGTTTTTTTTCTCTTT
CCGTCTCCCAATTCGTATTCCGCTCCTCTCATCTGAACACAATGTGCAAGTTTATTTATCTTCTCGCTTT
CATTTCATTAGGACGTGGGGGGAATTGGTGGAAGGGGGAAACACACAAAAGGATGATGGAAATGAAATAA
GGACACACAATATGCAACAACATTCAATTCAGAAATATGGAGGAAGGTTTAAAAGAAAACATAAAAATAT
ATAGAGGAGGAAGGAAAACTAGTAAAAAATAAGCAAAGAAATTAGGCGAACGATGAGAATTGTCCTCGCT
TGGGCCCTTTCGTCTCGCGCGTTTCGGTGATGACGGTGAAAACCTCTGACACATGCAGCTCCCGGAGACG
GTCACAGCTTGTCTGTAAGCGGATGCCGGGAGCAGACAAGCCCGTCAGGGCGCGTCAGCGGGTGTTGGCG
GGTGTCGGGGCTGGCTTAACTATGCGGCATCAGAGCAGATTGTACTGAGAGTGCACCATATGCGGTGTGA
AATACCGCACAGATGCGTAAGGAGAAAATACCGCATCAGGCGGCCTTAAGGGCCTCGTGATACGCCTATT
TTTATAGGTTAATGTCATGATAATAATGGTTTCTTAGACGCTCTGAAGTTCCTATACTTTCTAGAGAATA
GGAACTTCGGAATAGGAACTTCAAGATCCCCGGGTATGTTTCGAATGATACTAACATAACATAGAACATT
TTCAGGAGCTCATTACGCCAAGCTATCAACTTTGTATAGAAAAGTTGATGGCGAAGAAACCGAGAGTTAC
CAAGCTGAATACGGATCGAAAATCGAGAGCAAACGAGTACGTTCTCAAATTAATTACGATAAAATTAACA
TTTTCTTGAATTTTTTTAGTAGTTAATACGACTCCTAGCAATAAAATTGAATATAATATGAAAATTAGTT
AGAAAAAAATATACCGGTCAGAACTCAAGCTTCATGAAGAACTGTTTCTAGATAGAATGCCCCACATTTT
TCAATATCTCAGAAATCACATGCTTCATCATCAAAGGTTTATTAAACATTGTAAACTTTCAGACGAGAAC
GACAGAGAGTTTCCGAGATGAACGGAATGTTTGATGTTCTACTTAATCTTCTTCCGCCGTCACATTTTAA
AACACGACTCTCCAGAGTTCAAATCTTGAGGTAAGTTCCCCAATAAGATGAGATCTCTTTTAGAAAATTT
TCAAAACTCTACGGAAGTTTACTTGTTTGTTTTCTTAATTCAAAGATTTTCATTAAAAAAATAACCCTCG
CATTTCAGAGAAGCCACCTCTTACATAATTCGTCTTCACAACTTTCTTATTGAAAGTTCAAATAGTGACA
TAGACGCAATAACTGTATTTCCGCACATCTTCAACGGAGAACGCAAGTCAAATAAAGATGCAATTCGTCG
TCCCATGAAGTTGAAGCAGGGTGGCGGTGTTGCTGCTTTCATCTCACGCCACGAACTTCCCCCACTTCAA
CTTCCAAATCCCGTTATCCCAATTTTGAAGCCCACTTCAGTTCCAGTTTGGCCCCAAACCAATGTTTATA
TTGCTTATTTTTAAATTATTGAGTTTGTATTTGAGTTGCAACTTTATTATACATAGTTGATAATTCACTG
GGCTAGCCGGCCATACAAGTAATCCGGATGATCGACGCCAACGTCGTTGAATTTTCAAATTTTAAATACT
GAATATTTGTTTTTTTTCCTATTATTTATTTATTCTCTTTGTGTTTTTTTTCTTGCTTTCTAAAAAATTA
ATTCAATCCAAATCTAAACATGAGCGGTTTTTTTTCTCTTTCCGTCTCCCAATTCGTATTCCGCTCCTCT
CATCTGAACACAATGTGCAAGTTTATTTATCTTCTCGCTTTCATTTCATTAGGACGTGGGGGGAATTGGT
GGAAGGGGGAAACACACAAAAGGATGATGGAAATGAAATAAGGACACACAATATGCAACAACATTCAATT
CAGAAATATGGAGGAAGGTTTAAAAGAAAACATAAAAATATATAGAGGAGGAAGGAAAACTAGTAAAAAA
TAAGCAAAGAAATTAGGCGAACGATGAGAATTGTCCTCGCTTGGGCCCTTTCGTCTCGCGCGTTTCGGTG
ATGACGGTGAAAACCTCTGACACATGCAGCTCCCGGAGACGGTCACAGCTTGTCTGTAAGCGGATGCCGG
GAGCAGACAAGCCCGTCAGGGCGCGTCAGCGGGTGTTGGCGGGTGTCGGGGCTGGCTTAACTATGCGGCA
TCAGAGCAGATTGTACTGAGAGTGCACCATATGCGGTGTGAAATACCGCACAGATGCGTAAGGAGAAAAT
ACCGCATCAGGCGGCCTTAAGGGCCTCGTGATACGCCTATTTTTATAGGTTAATGTCATGATAATAATGG
TTTCTTAGACAACGGATAAAATGTTTATTATAATATCAAAAACAATTTGTCAGTTGACCACTTTTTGATA
TATTTGACAGAAACCGGGATGAATTGGCTCAAAGTTAGGGCGCCCTTCTATTACAGGGTTTCTGATAACA
AACCGGTTATTAACTCCCAACAAGGGATGATTTCAATTCATCATGCTCAAATTGACCCAAATTAAGTTAC
ATGACAAATTCATCGCCCTTTTCAACTCTTCTTGGCTCATCATCTGTTATTCTGTTCCTATTCTGTCTGC
ACCCTATACCCCTTTGCATACTCTCTCGTCATTCCTTTCTTGGATAGTGTCTTCTTCTCCCCAGCTCTGC
TACTTCTATGACTTGCGCCCGCTGCTTTTCCGCTCGTTCCTCTCCTCTCTGACGTCTTCTTCTGCTTCTT
TTCTCCTTCCTTTTTCCCTTCTCAATCTTCCTCTTTTTCCCATTTCTGTCAATCATTCGAAGAAGAAGAA
GAAGAAGACCCTCATTCATTTCATTTTTTTTTCTGTCGGTGTGTGCTGCTCGGTTAAGAGTGAGCTCTCT
ATTCCACGTCTTCTTCTTTTTCTTCTTCGATTCGAATCAATCACTCCACCAAAACGCATTCGTTTTTGGG
ATTCACCCCGCGGTTCGCAACAGGTTTCTTTTTCAAATTATTAGCGTTATAAATAGAAAAATGGTGGAGT
TTCAATAAAAATGATAATTTACAAAGTGTATTTTGATTACATGTACTCAAAAAGGTTGAAATTTTTCATA
CCAGTTTTCCGGAAATCCATCTGATATCATTATCGTATTTTTCTTTTTAAAAATGTTTTCAAAAAAAAAC
AAAATATAGCTGGTTATTTGGCACCCTCTAATTACCATTTTCCTGTCACACCACACTCTTTTCCTTCTTC
CACTTCTTTCCGTTTTCAGCCGCTTCCAACCAAACCGATATGAAAGCCGAGCAACAACAATCGATTCCAC
CCGGCTCGGCGACCTTCCCGTCGCAGGTGAGACTCAGAAAACTAGAGAAACCGCTCAACTAACTCTTGAT
ATCCGATTTCATTCTTTTCTCTTTTCTTTTTGTTGAACTTTTCCATATTTCCAGATGCCACGGCCACCAC
CAAGCACCGAACAAGGAATCACAACGGAATCGGAGCTTGCGAAGAAAGCTCAAATCACTCCGAACGACGT
TTTAGCACTTCCGGGAATCACTCAAGGTATCTTGCTCCCTTTGGATTTCAGTTTAAAACATAAATTTAGG
ATTCTTATGCTCCCCATCTGCGAACATCTATAACATCGAGTTCACCAAGTTCCAAATCCGTGATCTGGAC
ACTGAGCAAGTGCTTTTCGAGATCGCCAAACCGGAGAACGATCAGGAGAATGATGAGTCGCCACAGGAGT
CGGCAAGATACGTGCGTTATAGATTTGCTCCAAACTTTTTGAAACTCAAAACGGTCGGAGCAACTGTGGA
ATTCAAAGTAGGAGACATCCCAATCCATCATTTCCGAATGATCGAACGTCACTTCTTCAAAGATCGCCTT
CTGAAGTGTTTTGACTTTGAATTCGGATTCTGTATTCCGAATTCACGAAACAACTGTGAACATATCTATG
AGTTCCCTCAACTCTCTCAACAACTCAGTGAGTCATTATTCTAAAAAGTACAATTCAAAAGACTAATCTC
TTTTTCAGTGGACGACATGATCAACAATCCAAACGAGACTCGTTCTGACAGCTTCTATTTCGTCGATAAC
AAACTCGTCATGCACAACAAAGCCGACTACTCATATGATGCATAAATATTTAATACAAAAATGTTCTGGA
TAATTATTCTGTCGAATAGAAAAAAAACTCCAAATGTGATTAAATTCCAATAATTCCTGTCTAGTTTGTT
CCTTCCCCTTCCCCTTCTCATGTTCAATGCATTCCTAAGCTTTTCAGTTCCCCCCTTGTTTCTATATTTT
TTCGCTGTCCTGTCACACTCGCTAAAAACACTAATCACACGGAAATCTGTTTTCAATAAAAACTCCAACT
TTAACTCATTTTCAATTTCAACTGAAAGATTTTTTCATTAGAGAATGTCTAGGCATGCTCTAGAGGGCCC
AAAAGGCCTTTTTTTTTTGGCGCCGACGTCAGGTGGCACTTTTCGGGGAAATGTGCGCGGAACCCCTATT
TGTTTATTTTTCTAAATACATTCAAATATGTATCCGCTCATGAGACAATAACCCTGATAAATGCTTCAAT
AATATTGAAAAAGGAAGAGTATGAGTATTCAACATTTCCGTGTCGCCCTTATTCCCTTTTTTGCGGCATT
TTGCCTTCCTGTTTTTGCTCACCCAGAAACGCTGGTGAAAGTAAAAGATGCTGAAGATCAGTTGGGTGCA
CGAGTGGGTTACATCGAACTGGATCTCAACAGCGGTAAGATCCTTGAGAGTTTTCGCCCCGAAGAACGTT
TTCCAATGATGAGCACTTTTAAAGTTCTGCTATGTGGCGCGGTATTATCCCGTATTGACGCCGGGCAAGA
GCAACTCGGTCGCCGCATACACTATTCTCAGAATGACTTGGTTGAGTACTCACCAGTCACAGAAAAGCAT
CTTACGGATGGCATGACAGTAAGAGAATTATGCAGTGCTGCCATAACCATGAGTGATAACACTGCGGCCA
ACTTACTTCTGACAACGATCGGAGGACCGAAGGAGCTAACCGCTTTTTTGCACAACATGGGGGATCATGT
AACTCGCCTTGATCGTTGGGAACCGGAGCTGAATGAAGCCATACCAAACGACGAGCGTGACACCACGATG
CCTGTAGCAATGGCAACAACGTTGCGCAAACTATTAACTGGCGAACTACTTACTCTAGCTTCCCGGCAAC
AATTAATAGACTGGATGGAGGCGGATAAAGTTGCAGGACCACTTCTGCGCTCGGCCCTTCCGGCTGGCTG
GTTTATTGCTGATAAATCTGGAGCCGGTGAGCGTGGGTCTCGCGGTATCATTGCAGCACTGGGGCCAGAT
GGTAAGCCCTCCCGTATCGTAGTTATCTACACGACGGGGAGTCAGGCAACTATGGATGAACGAAATAGAC
AGATCGCTGAGATAGGTGCCTCACTGATTAAGCATTGGTAACTGTCAGACCAAGTTTACTCATATATACT
TTAGATTGATTTAAAACTTCATTTTTAATTTAAAAGGATCTAGGTGAAGATCCTTTTTGATAATCTCATG
ACCAAAATCCCTTAACGTGAGTTTTCGTTCCACTGAGCGTCAGACCCCGTAGAAAAGATCAAAGGATCTT
CTTGAGATCCTTTTTTTCTGCGCGTAATCTGCTGCTTGCAAACAAAAAAACCACCGCTACCAGCGGTGGT
TTGTTTGCCGGATCAAGAGCTACCAACTCTTTTTCCGAAGGTAACTGGCTTCAGCAGAGCGCAGATACCA
AATACTGTCCTTCTAGTGTAGCCGTAGTTAGGCCACCACTTCAAGAACTCTGTAGCACCGCCTACATACC
TCGCTCTGCTAATCCTGTTACCAGTGGCTGCTGCCAGTGGCGATAAGTCGTGTCTTACCGGGTTGGACTC
AAGACGATAGTTACCGGATAAGGCGCAGCGGTCGGGCTGAACGGGGGGTTCGTGCACACAGCCCAGCTTG
GAGCGAACGACCTACACCGAACTGAGATACCTACAGCGTGAGCATTGAGAAAGCGCCACGCTTCCCGAAG
GGAGAAAGGCGGACAGGTATCCGGTAAGCGGCAGGGTCGGAACAGGAGAGCGCACGAGGGAGCTTCCAGG
GGGAAACGCCTGGTATCTTTATAGTCCTGTCGGGTTTCGCCACCTCTGACTTGAGCGTCGATTTTTGTGA
TGCTCGTCAGGGGGGCGGAGCCTATGGAAAAACGCCAGCAACGCGGCCTTTTTACGGTTCCTGGCCTTTT
GCTGGCCTTTTGCTCACATGTTCTTTCCTGCGTTATCCCCTGATTCTGTGGATAACCGTATTACCGCCTT
TGAGTGAGCTGATACCGCTCGCCGCAGCCGAACGACCGAGCGCAGCGAGTCAGTGAGCGAGGAAGCGGAA
GAGCGCCCAATACGCAAACCGCCTCTCCCCGCGCGTTGGCCGATTCATTAATGCAGCTGGCACGACAGGT
TTCCCGACTGGAAAGCGGGCAGTGAGCGCAACGCAATTAATGTGAGTTAGCTCACTCATTAGGCACCCCA
GGCTTTACACTTTATGCTTCCGGCTCGTATGTTGTGTGGAATTGTGAGCGGATAACAATTTCACACAGGA
AACAGCTATGACCATGATTACGCCAAGCTGTAAGTTTAAACATGATCTTACTAACTAACTATTCTCATTT
AAATTTTCAGAGCTTAAAAATGGCTGAAATCACTCACAACGATGGATACGCTAACAACTTGGAAA
