>Addgene plasmid #19687 | pGC219 | addgene partial sequence | sequence record 25512 | 19687 with GFP-R
CCTTTACTCATTTTTTCTACCGGTACCTTACGCTTCTTCTTTGGAGCAGTCATTTTTTCTGCCGGTACCT
TACGCTTCTTCTTTGGAGCAGTCATTTTTTCTGCCGGTACCTTACGCTTCTTCTTTGGAGCAGTCATTTT
TTCTGCCGGTACCTTACGCTTCTTCTTTGGAGCAGTCATTTTTTCTGAGCTCCTGAAAATGTTCTATGTT
ATGTTAGTATCATTCGAAACATACCCGGGGATCTTGAAGTTCCTATTCCGAAGTTCCTATTCTCTAGAAA
GTATAGGAACTTCAGAGCATCAACCACTTTGTACAAGAAAGCTGGGTAATAAAATTGTGTAAGATGACGC
TATAAAAAATGACGAGCTGTGAGCCAAGTAGGAGTTGAGTAATGAAAAGAAAATGACAGATGTAACTGAC
CCTTTACCATCTAAAAAAGGAATCGTGTGCCGTCCCAACAGCCACCTGCTTCACACATGTTACCCTTCTA
CTGACATTGTCGAGACAAAGTCGGTAAATAATTGGAACATGATGATATTGCTCATAAGTTTATAGATGGA
AAGAGATTTCGTTGTTATTTTGCAAGAAAAAGGGAATTTGATGTGGTTTC
